Addgene plasmid #250444: pcDNA3.1(+)_AlphaSKE_ALFA_231232
Purpose: Expresses tagged alpha skeletal muscle actin in mammalian cells. Protein is tagged with an internal ALFA tag at position T231/A232.
Depositing lab: Koen van den Dries. Depositing organization: Radboud University Nijmegen Medical Centre. Publication: IntAct: A nondisruptive internal tagging strategy to study the organization and function of actin isoforms. van Zwam MC, Dhar A, Bosman W, van Straaten W, Weijers S, Seta E, Joosten B, van Haren J, Palani S, van den Dries K. PLoS Biol. 2024 Mar 11;22(3):e3002551. doi: 10.1371/journal.pbio.3002551. eCollection 2024 Mar. PubMed 38466773.
Backbone
  Vector backbone: pcDNA3.1(+)
  Backbone manufacturer: Invitrogen
  Backbone size w/o insert (bp): 5428
  Total vector size (bp): 6597
  Modifications to backbone: NA
  Vector type: Mammalian Expression
  Selectable markers: Neomycin (select with G418)
Growth in bacteria
  Bacterial resistance: Ampicillin, 100 μg/mL
  Growth temperature: 37°C
  Growth strain: DH5alpha
  Copy number: High Copy
Gene/Insert
  Gene/Insert name: Alpha Skeletal Muscle Actin (alt name: ACTA1)
  Species: H. sapiens (human)
  Insert size (bp): 1179
  GenBank ID: NM_001100
  Entrez Gene: ACTA1 (a.k.a. ACTA, ASMA, CFTD, CFTD1, CFTDM, CMYO2A, CMYO2B, CMYO2C, CMYP2A, CMYP2B, CMYP2C, MPFD, NEM1, NEM2, NEM3, SHPM)
  Promoter: CMV Promotor
  Tag / fusion protein: ALFA Tag (Internal)
  Cloning method: Gibson Cloning
  Sequencing primers: 5′ TTGACGCAAATGGGCGGTAG
Terms and licenses: Academic/Nonprofit Terms; Industry Terms: Not Available to Industry
How to cite: pcDNA3.1(+)_AlphaSKE_ALFA_231232 was a gift from Koen van den Dries (Addgene plasmid # 250444 ; http://n2t.net/addgene:250444 ; RRID:Addgene_250444)
