[The description below was written by a language model from this plasmid's Addgene catalogue record and pLannotate feature annotations shown in this document.]
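Description:
pcDNA3.1(+)_AlphaSKE_ALFA_231232 is a mammalian expression plasmid of about 6.6 kb, built on the Invitrogen pcDNA3.1(+) backbone. It encodes human alpha skeletal muscle actin (ACTA1) carrying an internal ALFA epitope tag. The actin open reading frame was inserted by Gibson assembly downstream of the human cytomegalovirus immediate-early enhancer and promoter and is followed by the bovine growth hormone polyadenylation signal, an arrangement that gives strong constitutive transcription in transfected mammalian cells. A T7 promoter between the CMV promoter and the coding sequence also permits in vitro transcription. The automated annotation matches the coding region to the bovine actin entry, which reflects the very high conservation of this protein; the catalogue record states the insert is human. The ALFA tag is not annotated separately in the feature table.

Rather than being fused to either terminus, the ALFA tag is placed within the protein between residues T231 and A232. The associated publication presents this as a nondisruptive internal tagging strategy for studying the organization and function of individual actin isoforms. The short ALFA epitope is recognised by a dedicated nanobody, so the tagged isoform can be detected specifically.

For propagation in E. coli, the plasmid has a high-copy ColE1/pUC-type origin and a β-lactamase gene conferring ampicillin resistance, and an f1 origin allows single-stranded DNA production. A neomycin phosphotransferase cassette, driven by the SV40 early promoter and terminated by the SV40 poly(A) signal, allows G418 selection of stably transfected mammalian cells. The remaining small annotated fragments (bom, lac elements, partial ble, a short HIV LTR match) appear to be backbone remnants or incidental matches rather than functional parts.
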