Features (pLannotate 1.2.2; 20 found; start..end, strand, type, name):
     28..80      -  misc_feature   bom (fragment): basis of mobility region from pBR322
    235..614     +  enhancer       CMV enhancer: human cytomegalovirus immediate early enhancer
    615..818     +  promoter       CMV promoter: human cytomegalovirus (CMV) immediate early promoter
    814..847     +  LTR            5' LTR (truncated) (fragment): truncated 5' long terminal repeat (LTR) from HIV-1
    863..881     +  promoter       T7 promoter: promoter for bacteriophage T7 RNA polymerase
    901..2076    +  CDS            ACTA1: ACTS_BOVIN - Also known as ACTA. Experimental evidence at protein level: Swiss-Prot protein existence level 1. Actins are highly conserved proteins that are involved in various types of cell motility and are ubiquitously expressed in all eukaryotic cells. From Bos taurus (Bovine).
   2197..2421    +  polyA_signal   bGH poly(A) signal: bovine growth hormone polyadenylation signal
   2425..2446    +  promoter       SV40 promoter (fragment): SV40 enhancer and early promoter
   2467..2895    +  rep_origin     f1 ori (sequence partly withheld): f1 bacteriophage origin of replication; arrow indicates direction of (+) strand synthesis
   2909..3238    +  promoter       SV40 promoter: SV40 enhancer and early promoter
   3305..4096    +  CDS            neo: KKA2_KLEPN - Also known as kan, nptII. Experimental evidence at protein level: Swiss-Prot protein existence level 1. Resistance to kanamycin, neomycin, paromomycin, ribostamycin, butirosin and gentamicin B. From Klebsiella pneumoniae.
   4120..4278    +  CDS            ble (fragment): BLE_KLEPN - Experimental evidence at protein level: Swiss-Prot protein existence level 1. Binding protein with a strong affinity to the bleomycin family of antibiotics. Binds to CL990; an antimitotic-antibiotic compound. From Klebsiella pneumoniae.
   4273..4394    +  polyA_signal   SV40 poly(A) signal: SV40 polyadenylation signal
   4467..4483    -  protein_bind   lac operator: The lac repressor binds to the lac operator to inhibit transcription in E. coli. This inhibition can be relieved by adding lactose or isopropyl-β-D-thiogalactopyranoside (IPTG). lac repressor encoded by lacI
   4491..4521    -  promoter       lac promoter: promoter for the E. coli lac operon
   4536..4557    -  protein_bind   CAP binding site: CAP binding activates transcription in the presence of cAMP. E. coli catabolite activator protein
   4570..4662    -  CDS            lacI (fragment): lac repressor; lacI; The lac repressor binds to the lac operator to inhibit transcription in E. coli. This inhibition can be relieved by adding lactose or isopropyl-β-D-thiogalactopyranoside (IPTG).
   4845..5433    -  rep_origin     ori: high-copy-number ColE1/pMB1/pBR322/pUC origin of replication
   5604..6464    -  CDS            AmpR: β-lactamase; bla; confers resistance to ampicillin, carbenicillin, and related antibiotics
   6465..6569    -  promoter       AmpR promoter: bla
>Addgene plasmid #250444 | pcDNA3.1(+)_AlphaSKE_ALFA_231232 | addgene full sequence | sequence record 500549 | Addgene NGS Result
GACGGATCGGGAGATCTCCCGATCCCCTATGGTGCACTCTCAGTACAATCTGCTCTGATGCCGCATAGTT
AAGCCAGTATCTGCTCCCTGCTTGTGTGTTGGAGGTCGCTGAGTAGTGCGCGAGCAAAATTTAAGCTACA
ACAAGGCAAGGCTTGACCGACAATTGCATGAAGAATCTGCTTAGGGTTAGGCGTTTTGCGCTGCTTCGCG
ATGTACGGGCCAGATATACGCGTTGACATTGATTATTGACTAGTTATTAATAGTAATCAATTACGGGGTC
ATTAGTTCATAGCCCATATATGGAGTTCCGCGTTACATAACTTACGGTAAATGGCCCGCCTGGCTGACCG
CCCAACGACCCCCGCCCATTGACGTCAATAATGACGTATGTTCCCATAGTAACGCCAATAGGGACTTTCC
ATTGACGTCAATGGGTGGAGTATTTACGGTAAACTGCCCACTTGGCAGTACATCAAGTGTATCATATGCC
AAGTACGCCCCCTATTGACGTCAATGACGGTAAATGGCCCGCCTGGCATTATGCCCAGTACATGACCTTA
TGGGACTTTCCTACTTGGCAGTACATCTACGTATTAGTCATCGCTATTACCATGGTGATGCGGTTTTGGC
AGTACATCAATGGGCGTGGATAGCGGTTTGACTCACGGGGATTTCCAAGTCTCCACCCCATTGACGTCAA
TGGGAGTTTGTTTTGGCACCAAAATCAACGGGACTTTCCAAAATGTCGTAACAACTCCGCCCCATTGACG
CAAATGGGCGGTAGGCGTGTACGGTGGGAGGTCTATATAAGCAGAGCTCTCTGGCTAACTAGAGAACCCA
CTGCTTACTGGCTTATCGAAATTAATACGACTCACTATAGGGAGACCCAAGCTGGCTAGCATGTGCGACG
AAGACGAGACCACCGCCCTCGTGTGCGACAATGGCTCCGGCCTGGTGAAAGCCGGCTTCGCCGGGGATGA
CGCCCCTAGGGCCGTGTTCCCGTCCATCGTGGGCCGCCCCCGACACCAGGGCGTCATGGTCGGTATGGGT
CAGAAAGATTCCTACGTGGGCGACGAGGCTCAGAGCAAGAGAGGTATCCTGACCCTGAAGTACCCTATCG
AGCACGGCATCATCACCAACTGGGATGACATGGAGAAGATCTGGCACCACACCTTCTACAACGAGCTTCG
CGTGGCTCCCGAGGAGCACCCCACCCTGCTCACCGAGGCCCCCCTCAATCCCAAGGCCAACCGCGAGAAG
ATGACCCAGATCATGTTTGAGACCTTCAACGTGCCCGCCATGTACGTGGCCATCCAGGCCGTGCTGTCCC
TCTACGCCTCCGGCAGGACCACCGGCATCGTGCTGGACTCCGGCGACGGCGTCACCCACAACGTGCCCAT
TTATGAGGGCTACGCGCTGCCGCACGCCATCATGCGCCTGGACCTGGCGGGCCGCGATCTCACCGACTAC
CTGATGAAGATCCTCACTGAGCGTGGCTACTCCTTCGTGACCACAGCTGAGCGCGAGATCGTGCGCGACA
TCAAGGAGAAGCTGTGCTACGTGGCCCTGGACTTCGAGAACGAGATGGCGACGCCCAGCAGACTGGAGGA
GGAGCTGAGAAGAAGACTGACCGAGCCCGCCGCCTCCTCCTCCTCCCTGGAAAAGAGCTACGAGCTGCCA
GACGGGCAGGTCATCACCATCGGCAACGAGCGCTTCCGCTGCCCGGAGACGCTCTTCCAGCCCTCCTTCA
TCGGTATGGAGTCGGCGGGCATTCACGAGACCACCTACAACAGCATCATGAAGTGTGACATCGACATCAG
GAAGGACCTGTATGCCAACAACGTCATGTCGGGGGGCACCACGATGTACCCTGGGATCGCTGACCGCATG
CAGAAAGAGATCACCGCGCTGGCACCCAGCACCATGAAGATCAAGATCATCGCCCCGCCGGAGCGCAAAT
ACTCGGTGTGGATCGGCGGCTCCATCCTGGCCTCGCTGTCCACCTTCCAGCAGATGTGGATCACCAAGCA
GGAGTACGACGAGGCCGGCCCTTCCATCGTCCACCGCAAATGCTTCTAGAAGCTTGGTACCGAGCTCGGA
TCCACTAGTCCAGTGTGGTGGAATTCTGCAGATATCCAGCACAGTGGCGGCCGCTCGAGTCTAGAGGGCC
CGTTTAAACCCGCTGATCAGCCTCGACTGTGCCTTCTAGTTGCCAGCCATCTGTTGTTTGCCCCTCCCCC
GTGCCTTCCTTGACCCTGGAAGGTGCCACTCCCACTGTCCTTTCCTAATAAAATGAGGAAATTGCATCGC
ATTGTCTGAGTAGGTGTCATTCTATTCTGGGGGGTGGGGTGGGGCAGGACAGCAAGGGGGAGGATTGGGA
AGACAATAGCAGGCATGCTGGGGATGCGGTGGGCTCTATGGCTTCTGAGGCGGAAAGAACCAGCTGGGGC
TCTAGGGGGTATCCCC
[124 nt withheld, positions 2467-2590]
C
[91 nt withheld, positions 2592-2682]
A
[49 nt withheld, positions 2684-2732]
CCTTTGACGTTGGAGTCCACGTTCTTT
[37 nt withheld, positions 2760-2796]
ACCCTATCTCGGTCTATTCTTTTGATTTATAAGGGATTTTGCCGATTTCGGCCTATTGGTTAAAAAATGA
GCTGATTTAACAAAAATTTAACGCGAATTAATTCTGTGGAATGTGTGTCAGTTAGGGTGTGGAAAGTCCC
CAGGCTCCCCAGCAGGCAGAAGTATGCAAAGCATGCATCTCAATTAGTCAGCAACCAGGTGTGGAAAGTC
CCCAGGCTCCCCAGCAGGCAGAAGTATGCAAAGCATGCATCTCAATTAGTCAGCAACCATAGTCCCGCCC
CTAACTCCGCCCATCCCGCCCCTAACTCCGCCCAGTTCCGCCCATTCTCCGCCCCATGGCTGACTAATTT
TTTTTATTTATGCAGAGGCCGAGGCCGCCTCTGCCTCTGAGCTATTCCAGAAGTAGTGAGGAGGCTTTTT
TGGAGGCCTAGGCTTTTGCAAAAAGCTCCCGGGAGCTTGTATATCCATTTTCGGATCTGATCAAGAGACA
GGATGAGGATCGTTTCGCATGATTGAACAAGATGGATTGCACGCAGGTTCTCCGGCCGCTTGGGTGGAGA
GGCTATTCGGCTATGACTGGGCACAACAGACAATCGGCTGCTCTGATGCCGCCGTGTTCCGGCTGTCAGC
GCAGGGGCGCCCGGTTCTTTTTGTCAAGACCGACCTGTCCGGTGCCCTGAATGAACTGCAGGACGAGGCA
GCGCGGCTATCGTGGCTGGCCACGACGGGCGTTCCTTGCGCAGCTGTGCTCGACGTTGTCACTGAAGCGG
GAAGGGACTGGCTGCTATTGGGCGAAGTGCCGGGGCAGGATCTCCTGTCATCTCACCTTGCTCCTGCCGA
GAAAGTATCCATCATGGCTGATGCAATGCGGCGGCTGCATACGCTTGATCCGGCTACCTGCCCATTCGAC
CACCAAGCGAAACATCGCATCGAGCGAGCACGTACTCGGATGGAAGCCGGTCTTGTCGATCAGGATGATC
TGGACGAAGAGCATCAGGGGCTCGCGCCAGCCGAACTGTTCGCCAGGCTCAAGGCGCGCATGCCCGACGG
CGAGGATCTCGTCGTGACCCATGGCGATGCCTGCTTGCCGAATATCATGGTGGAAAATGGCCGCTTTTCT
GGATTCATCGACTGTGGCCGGCTGGGTGTGGCGGACCGCTATCAGGACATAGCGTTGGCTACCCGTGATA
TTGCTGAAGAGCTTGGCGGCGAATGGGCTGACCGCTTCCTCGTGCTTTACGGTATCGCCGCTCCCGATTC
GCAGCGCATCGCCTTCTATCGCCTTCTTGACGAGTTCTTCTGAGCGGGACTCTGGGGTTCGAAATGACCG
ACCAAGCGACGCCCAACCTGCCATCACGAGATTTCGATTCCACCGCCGCCTTCTATGAAAGGTTGGGCTT
CGGAATCGTTTTCCGGGACGCCGGCTGGATGATCCTCCAGCGCGGGGATCTCATGCTGGAGTTCTTCGCC
CACCCCAACTTGTTTATTGCAGCTTATAATGGTTACAAATAAAGCAATAGCATCACAAATTTCACAAATA
AAGCATTTTTTTCACTGCATTCTAGTTGTGGTTTGTCCAAACTCATCAATGTATCTTATCATGTCTGTAT
ACCGTCGACCTCTAGCTAGAGCTTGGCGTAATCATGGTCATAGCTGTTTCCTGTGTGAAATTGTTATCCG
CTCACAATTCCACACAACATACGAGCCGGAAGCATAAAGTGTAAAGCCTGGGGTGCCTAATGAGTGAGCT
AACTCACATTAATTGCGTTGCGCTCACTGCCCGCTTTCCAGTCGGGAAACCTGTCGTGCCAGCTGCATTA
ATGAATCGGCCAACGCGCGGGGAGAGGCGGTTTGCGTATTGGGCGCTCTTCCGCTTCCTCGCTCACTGAC
TCGCTGCGCTCGGTCGTTCGGCTGCGGCGAGCGGTATCAGCTCACTCAAAGGCGGTAATACGGTTATCCA
CAGAATCAGGGGATAACGCAGGAAAGAACATGTGAGCAAAAGGCCAGCAAAAGGCCAGGAACCGTAAAAA
GGCCGCGTTGCTGGCGTTTTTCCATAGGCTCCGCCCCCCTGACGAGCATCACAAAAATCGACGCTCAAGT
CAGAGGTGGCGAAACCCGACAGGACTATAAAGATACCAGGCGTTTCCCCCTGGAAGCTCCCTCGTGCGCT
CTCCTGTTCCGACCCTGCCGCTTACCGGATACCTGTCCGCCTTTCTCCCTTCGGGAAGCGTGGCGCTTTC
TCATAGCTCACGCTGTAGGTATCTCAGTTCGGTGTAGGTCGTTCGCTCCAAGCTGGGCTGTGTGCACGAA
CCCCCCGTTCAGCCCGACCGCTGCGCCTTATCCGGTAACTATCGTCTTGAGTCCAACCCGGTAAGACACG
ACTTATCGCCACTGGCAGCAGCCACTGGTAACAGGATTAGCAGAGCGAGGTATGTAGGCGGTGCTACAGA
GTTCTTGAAGTGGTGGCCTAACTACGGCTACACTAGAAGAACAGTATTTGGTATCTGCGCTCTGCTGAAG
CCAGTTACCTTCGGAAAAAGAGTTGGTAGCTCTTGATCCGGCAAACAAACCACCGCTGGTAGCGGTGGTT
TTTTTGTTTGCAAGCAGCAGATTACGCGCAGAAAAAAAGGATCTCAAGAAGATCCTTTGATCTTTTCTAC
GGGGTCTGACGCTCAGTGGAACGAAAACTCACGTTAAGGGATTTTGGTCATGAGATTATCAAAAAGGATC
TTCACCTAGATCCTTTTAAATTAAAAATGAAGTTTTAAATCAATCTAAAGTATATATGAGTAAACTTGGT
CTGACAGTTACCAATGCTTAATCAGTGAGGCACCTATCTCAGCGATCTGTCTATTTCGTTCATCCATAGT
TGCCTGACTCCCCGTCGTGTAGATAACTACGATACGGGAGGGCTTACCATCTGGCCCCAGTGCTGCAATG
ATACCGCGAGACCCACGCTCACCGGCTCCAGATTTATCAGCAATAAACCAGCCAGCCGGAAGGGCCGAGC
GCAGAAGTGGTCCTGCAACTTTATCCGCCTCCATCCAGTCTATTAATTGTTGCCGGGAAGCTAGAGTAAG
TAGTTCGCCAGTTAATAGTTTGCGCAACGTTGTTGCCATTGCTACAGGCATCGTGGTGTCACGCTCGTCG
TTTGGTATGGCTTCATTCAGCTCCGGTTCCCAACGATCAAGGCGAGTTACATGATCCCCCATGTTGTGCA
AAAAAGCGGTTAGCTCCTTCGGTCCTCCGATCGTTGTCAGAAGTAAGTTGGCCGCAGTGTTATCACTCAT
GGTTATGGCAGCACTGCATAATTCTCTTACTGTCATGCCATCCGTAAGATGCTTTTCTGTGACTGGTGAG
TACTCAACCAAGTCATTCTGAGAATAGTGTATGCGGCGACCGAGTTGCTCTTGCCCGGCGTCAATACGGG
ATAATACCGCGCCACATAGCAGAACTTTAAAAGTGCTCATCATTGGAAAACGTTCTTCGGGGCGAAAACT
CTCAAGGATCTTACCGCTGTTGAGATCCAGTTCGATGTAACCCACTCGTGCACCCAACTGATCTTCAGCA
TCTTTTACTTTCACCAGCGTTTCTGGGTGAGCAAAAACAGGAAGGCAAAATGCCGCAAAAAAGGGAATAA
GGGCGACACGGAAATGTTGAATACTCATACTCTTCCTTTTTCAATATTATTGAAGCATTTATCAGGGTTA
TTGTCTCATGAGCGGATACATATTTGAATGTATTTAGAAAAATAAACAAATAGGGGTTCCGCGCACATTT
CCCCGAAAAGTGCCACCTGACGTC
